>Addgene plasmid #126172 | pBbS9a-RFP | addgene full sequence | sequence record 247727 | Addgene NGS Result
TGACGTCCTGATGGCTAGCTCAGTCCTAGGGATTATGCTAGCAGGTTTAATCGAATTCAAAAGATCTTTT
AAGAAGGAGATATACATATGGCGAGTAGCGAAGACGTTATCAAAGAGTTCATGCGTTTCAAAGTTCGTAT
GGAAGGTTCCGTTAACGGTCACGAGTTCGAAATCGAAGGTGAAGGTGAAGGTCGTCCGTACGAAGGTACC
CAGACCGCTAAACTGAAAGTTACCAAAGGTGGTCCGCTGCCGTTCGCTTGGGACATCCTGTCCCCGCAGT
TCCAGTACGGTTCCAAAGCTTACGTTAAACACCCGGCTGACATCCCGGACTACCTGAAACTGTCCTTCCC
GGAAGGTTTCAAATGGGAACGTGTTATGAACTTCGAAGACGGTGGTGTTGTTACCGTTACCCAGGACTCC
TCCCTGCAAGACGGTGAGTTCATCTACAAAGTTAAACTGCGTGGTACCAACTTCCCGTCCGACGGTCCGG
TTATGCAGAAAAAAACCATGGGTTGGGAAGCTTCCACCGAACGTATGTACCCGGAAGACGGTGCTCTGAA
AGGTGAAATCAAAATGCGTCTGAAACTGAAAGACGGTGGTCACTACGACGCTGAAGTTAAAACCACCTAC
ATGGCTAAAAAACCGGTTCAGCTGCCGGGTGCTTACAAAACCGACATCAAACTGGACATCACCTCCCACA
ACGAAGACTACACCATCGTTGAACAGTACGAACGTGCTGAAGGTCGTCACTCCACCGGTGCTTAAGGATC
CAAACTCGAGTAAGGATCTCCAGGCATCAAATAAAACGAAAGGCTCAGTCGAAAGACTGGGCCTTTCGTT
TTATCTGTTGTTTGTCGGTGAACGCTCTCTACTAGAGTCACACTGGCTCACCTTCGGGTGGGCCTTTCTG
CGTTTATACCTAGGGTACGGGTTTTGCTGCCCGCAAACGGGCTGTTCTGGTGTTGCTAGTTTGTTATCAG
AATCGCAGATCCGGCTTCAGCCGGTTTGCCGGCTGAAAGCGCTATTTCTTCCAGAATTGCCATGATTTTT
TCCCCACGGGAGGCGTCACTGGCTCCCGTGTTGTCGGCAGCTTTGATTCGATAAGCAGCATCGCCTGTTT
CAGGCTGTCTATGTGTGACTGTTGAGCTGTAACAAGTTGTCTCAGGTGTTCAATTTCATGTTCTAGTTGC
TTTGTTTTACTGGTTTCACCTGTTCTATTAGGTGTTACATGCTGTTCATCTGTTACATTGTCGATCTGTT
CATGGTGAACAGCTTTGAATGCACCAAAAACTCGTAAAAGCTCTGATGTATCTATCTTTTTTACACCGTT
TTCATCTGTGCATATGGACAGTTTTCCCTTTGATATGTAACGGTGAACAGTTGTTCTACTTTTGTTTGTT
AGTCTTGATGCTTCACTGATAGATACAAGAGCCATAAGAACCTCAGATCCTTCCGTATTTAGCCAGTATG
TTCTCTAGTGTGGTTCGTTGTTTTTGCGTGAGCCATGAGAACGAACCATTGAGATCATACTTACTTTGCA
TGTCACTCAAAAATTTTGCCTCAAAACTGGTGAGCTGAATTTTTGCAGTTAAAGCATCGTGTAGTGTTTT
TCTTAGTCCGTTATGTAGGTAGGAATCTGATGTAATGGTTGTTGGTATTTTGTCACCATTCATTTTTATC
TGGTTGTTCTCAAGTTCGGTTACGAGATCCATTTGTCTATCTAGTTCAACTTGGAAAATCAACGTATCAG
TCGGGCGGCCTCGCTTATCAACCACCAATTTCATATTGCTGTAAGTGTTTAAATCTTTACTTATTGGTTT
CAAAACCCATTGGTTAAGCCTTTTAAACTCATGGTAGTTATTTTCAAGCATTAACATGAACTTAAATTCA
TCAAGGCTAATCTCTATATTTGCCTTGTGAGTTTTCTTTTGTGTTAGTTCTTTTAATAACCACTCATAAA
TCCTCATAGAGTATTTGTTTTCAAAAGACTTAACATGTTCCAGATTATATTTTATGAATTTTTTTAACTG
GAAAAGATAAGGCAATATCTCTTCACTAAAAACTAATTCTAATTTTTCGCTTGAGAACTTGGCATAGTTT
GTCCACTGGAAAATCTCAAAGCCTTTAACCAAAGGATTCCTGATTTCCACAGTTCTCGTCATCAGCTCTC
TGGTTGCTTTAGCTAATACACCATAAGCATTTTCCCTACTGATGTTCATCATCTGAGCGTATTGGTTATA
AGTGAACGATACCGTCCGTTCTTTCCTTGTAGGGTTTTCAATCGTGGGGTTGAGTAGTGCCACACAGCAT
AAAATTAGCTTGGTTTCATGCTCCGTTAAGTCATAGCGACTAATCGCTAGTTCATTTGCTTTGAAAACAA
CTAATTCAGACATACATCTCAATTGGTCTAGGTGATTTTAATCACTATACCAATTGAGATGGGCTAGTCA
ATGATAATTACTAGTCCTTTTCCCGGGTGATCTGGGTATCTGTAAATTCTGCTAGACCTTTGCTGGAAAA
CTTGTAAATTCTGCTAGACCCTCTGTAAATTCCGCTAGACCTTTGTGTGTTTTTTTTGTTTATATTCAAG
TGGTTATAATTTATAGAATAAAGAAAGAATAAAAAAAGATAAAAAGAATAGATCCCAGCCCTGTGTATAA
CTCACTACTTTAGTCAGTTCCGCAGTATTACAAAAGGATGTCGCAAACGCTGTTTGCTCCTCTACAAAAC
AGACCTTAAAACCCTAAAGGCTTAAGTAGCACCCTCGCAAGCTCGGGCAAATCGCTGAATATTCCTTTTG
TCTCCGACCATCAGGCACCTGAGTCGCTGTCTTTTTCGTGACATTCAGTTCGCTGCGCTCACGGCTCTGG
CAGTGAATGGGGGTAAATGGCACTACAGGCGCCTTTTATGGATTCATGCAAGGAAACTACCCATAATACA
AGAAAAGCCCGTCACGGGCTTCTCAGGGCGTTTTATGGCGGGTCTGCTATGTGGTGCTATCTGACTTTTT
GCTGTTCAGCAGTTCCTGCCCTCTGATTTTCCAGTCTGACCACTTCGGATTATCCCGTGACAGGTCATTC
AGACTGGCTAATGCACCCAGTAAGGCAGCGGTATCATCAACAGGCTTACCCGTCTTACTGTCCCTAGTGC
TTGGATTCTCACCAATAAAAAACGCCCGGCGGCAACCGAGCGTTCTGAACAAATCCAGATGGAGTTCTGA
GGTCATTACTGGATCTATCAACAGGAGTCCAAGCGAGCTCGTAAACTTGGTCTGACAGTTACCAATGCTT
AATCAGTGAGGCACCTATCTCAGCGATCTGTCTATTTCGTTCATCCATAGTTGCCTGACTCCCCGTCGTG
TAGATAACTACGATACGGGAGGGCTTACCATCTGGCCCCAGTGCTGCAATGATACCGCGAGACCCACGCT
CACCGGCTCCAGATTTATCAGCAATAAACCAGCCAGCCGGAAGGGCCGAGCGCAGAAGTGGTCCTGCAAC
TTTATCCGCCTCCATCCAGTCTATTAATTGTTGCCGGGAAGCTAGAGTAAGTAGTTCGCCAGTTAATAGT
TTGCGCAACGTTGTTGCCATTGCTACAGGCATCGTGGTGTCACGCTCGTCGTTTGGTATGGCTTCATTCA
GCTCCGGTTCCCAACGATCAAGGCGAGTTACATGATCCCCCATGTTGTGCAAAAAAGCGGTTAGCTCCTT
CGGTCCTCCGATCGTTGTCAGAAGTAAGTTGGCCGCAGTGTTATCACTCATGGTTATGGCAGCACTGCAT
AATTCTCTTACTGTCATGCCATCCGTAAGATGCTTTTCTGTGACTGGTGAGTACTCAACCAAGTCATTCT
GAGAATAGTGTATGCGGCGACCGAGTTGCTCTTGCCCGGCGTCAATACGGGATAATACCGCGCCACATAG
CAGAACTTTAAAAGTGCTCATCATTGGAAAACGTTCTTCGGGGCGAAAACTCTCAAGGATCTTACCGCTG
TTGAGATCCAGTTCGATGTAACCCACTCGTGCACCCAACTGATCTTCAGCATCTTTTACTTTCACCAGCG
TTTCTGGGTGAGCAAAAACAGGAAGGCAAAATGCCGCAAAAAAGGGAATAAGGGCGACACGGAAATGTTG
AATACTCATACTCTTCCTTTTTCAATATTATTGAAGCATTTATCAGGGTTATTGTCTCATGAGCGGATAC
ATATTTGAATGTATTTAGAAAAATAAACAAATAGGGGTTCCGCGCACATTTCCCCGAAAAGTGCCACC
Features (pLannotate 1.2.2; 9 found; start..end, strand, type, name):
     14..30      +  promoter       J23119(SpeI) promoter (fragment): bacterial promoter (Registry of Standard Biological Parts BBa J23119) modified to end with an SpeI site
     88..765     +  CDS            mRFP1: monomeric derivative of DsRed (Campbell et al., 2002)
    798..869     +  terminator     rrnB T1 terminator: transcription terminator T1 from the E. coli rrnB gene
    885..912     +  terminator     T7Te terminator: phage T7 early transcription terminator
   1443..2393    -  CDS            Rep101: RepA protein needed for replication with the pSC101 origin; rep101
   2441..2663    -  rep_origin     pSC101 ori: low-copy replication origin that requires the Rep101 protein
   3155..3249    -  terminator     lambda t0 terminator: transcription terminator from phage lambda
   3279..4139    -  CDS            AmpR: β-lactamase; bla; confers resistance to ampicillin, carbenicillin, and related antibiotics
   4140..4244    -  promoter       AmpR promoter: bla
