[The description below was written by a language model from this plasmid's Addgene catalogue record and pLannotate feature annotations shown in this document.]
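Description:
pBbS9a-RFP is a low-copy bacterial expression vector for Escherichia coli built on the pBb (BglBrick) backbone series and intended for constitutive expression in synthetic biology work. The full sequenced plasmid is 4,268 nt, consistent with the recorded 3,590 bp backbone plus a 678 bp insert. It replicates from the pSC101 origin, which depends on the plasmid-encoded Rep101 (RepA) protein and accounts for the low copy number. Selection is by ampicillin, through a β-lactamase gene driven by its native bla promoter and followed by the phage lambda t0 terminator.

The payload is a synthetic RFP gene, annotated as mRFP1, the monomeric derivative of DsRed. The catalogue entry names the promoter as J23113, a member of the Anderson family of constitutive sigma-70 promoters from the Registry of Standard Biological Parts. The automated annotation instead reports only a short fragment matching the J23119 consensus promoter upstream of the reporter. This is expected given how closely related the members of this promoter family are, and the depositor's assignment should be taken as authoritative. Downstream of the coding sequence, tandem rrnB T1 and T7Te terminators insulate the expression cassette from the rest of the plasmid.

Because the vector is BglBrick compatible, the RFP gene can serve both as a fluorescent readout of promoter and copy-number strength and as a placeholder to be exchanged for a gene of interest by standardised assembly. The associated work concerns a tool for selecting and predicting the behaviour of E. coli expression vectors, which suggests that this plasmid is one member of a characterised set of promoter and origin combinations.
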