Addgene plasmid #126172: pBbS9a-RFP
Purpose: Constitutive expression vector for Escherichia coli. BglBrick compatible.
Depositing lab: Nigel Scrutton. Depositing organization: University of Manchester. Publication: SelProm: A Queryable and Predictive Expression Vector Selection Tool for Escherichia coli. Jervis AJ, Carbonell P, Taylor S, Sung R, Dunstan MS, Robinson CJ, Breitling R, Takano E, Scrutton NS. ACS Synth Biol. 2019 Mar 18. doi: 10.1021/acssynbio.8b00399. PubMed 30870592.
Backbone
  Vector backbone: pBb
  Backbone size w/o insert (bp): 3590
  Vector type: Bacterial Expression, Synthetic Biology
Growth in bacteria
  Bacterial resistance: Ampicillin, 100 μg/mL
  Growth temperature: 37°C
  Growth strain: DH5alpha
  Growth instructions: Grow bacterial cultures in 50µM Ampicillin
  Copy number: Low Copy
Gene/Insert
  Gene/Insert name: RFP
  Species: Synthetic
  Insert size (bp): 678
  Promoter: J23113
  Cloning method: Unknown
  Sequencing primers: 5′ GTTATTGTCTCATGAGCGGATAC
Terms and licenses: Academic/Nonprofit Terms; Industry Terms: Not Available to Industry
Depositor comments: Grow bacterial cultures in 50 micromolar Ampicillin. Cloning method was In-Fusion.
How to cite: pBbS9a-RFP was a gift from Nigel Scrutton (Addgene plasmid # 126172 ; http://n2t.net/addgene:126172 ; RRID:Addgene_126172)
